>Addgene plasmid #133465 | pHTR400syn | addgene full sequence | sequence record 269750 | Addgene NGS Result
TTAACTATGCGGCATCAGAGCAGATTGTACTGAGAGTGCACCATATGCGGTGTGAAATACCGCACAGATG
CGTAAGGAGAAAATACCGCATCAGGCGCCATTCGCCATTCAGGCTGCGCAACTGTTGGGAAGGGCGATCG
GTGCGGGCCTCTTCGCTATTACGCCAGCTGGCGAAAGGGGGATGTGCTGCAAGGCGATTAAGTTGGGTAA
CGCCAGGGTTTTCCCAGTCACGACGTTGTAAAACGACGGCCAGTGCCAAGCTTGCATGCCTGCAGGTCGA
CTCTAGAGGATCCCCATAAAAATACATTATTAAATATATTCTAATTTGTTTATATTATTGAAAATTTAAA
ATATATTAATTTATTTAAACAATACATATATAAAATTTATTTGGGTATGAAATAAGTATAAAAAATATAT
AATTATTAATACTACATATATTATAATTTTAAATATGAATAAATTAATAAATTATTTATAATTAAATAAA
TTTATTTCATTTTTATAAAAAAGAAAATATTTTAATTTAATAATAGTGATAATTTAAAATAAAAAAATTT
ATAACATAATTTAGTGTATCTCTTTAATAATTTTTTAGAGGACATGGTAGGTCGGTTGTGTGGGAAATGA
CTTCTCATGTGACATGGTAGGTCGGTTTGTGTTGAACCGACCTACCATGTCATTTAACATGGTAGGTCGG
TTGTGTGAGGAATGATTCTCATGTGATCATGGTAGTCGGTTGTGTGGGAACGACCTACCATGTCATTATA
AAATATATTATTAAATATACTCTAATTTTTTTTTGGATTATTGGAATTTTAAAAATATATTAATTTATTT
AAAAATACATATATATAATTTATTTGGGTGTGGAATAAGTATTAAATATATATAGTTATTAATATTATAT
ATTATAATTTTTGAAATATAAATAAATAAATTATTAATAATTAAAATATAATAATTTAATTTTTATAAAT
AAGAAAATATTTGATTTAATGGTATTTGTGATTTAAAATAAAAGAACTTATTAAAAAATTGTAGAGTATC
TCTTTAATAATTTTTAAAGGGTACCGAGCTCGAATTCGTAATCATGGTCATAGCTGTTTCCTGTGTGAAA
TTGTTATCCGCTCACAATTCCACACAACATACGAGCCGGAAGCATAAAGTGTAAAGCCTGGGGTGCCTAA
TGAGTGAGCTAACTCACATTAATTGCGTTGCGCTCACTGCCCGCTTTCCAGTCGGGAAACCTGTCGTGCC
AGCTGCATTAATGAATCGGCCAACGCGCGGGGAGAGGCGGTTTGCGTATTGGGCGCTCTTCCGCTTCCTC
GCTCACTGACTCGCTGCGCTCGGTCGTTCGGCTGCGGCGAGCGGTATCAGCTCACTCAAAGGCGGTAATA
CGGTTATCCACAGAATCAGGGGATAACGCAGGAAAGAACATGTGAGCAAAAGGCCAGCAAAAGGCCAGGA
ACCGTAAAAAGGCCGCGTTGCTGGCGTTTTTCCATAGGCTCCGCCCCCCTGACGAGCATCACAAAAATCG
ACGCTCAAGTCAGAGGTGGCGAAACCCGACAGGACTATAAAGATACCAGGCGTTTCCCCCTGGAAGCTCC
CTCGTGCGCTCTCCTGTTCCGACCCTGCCGCTTACCGGATACCTGTCCGCCTTTCTCCCTTCGGGAAGCG
TGGCGCTTTCTCATAGCTCACGCTGTAGGTATCTCAGTTCGGTGTAGGTCGTTCGCTCCAAGCTGGGCTG
TGTGCACGAACCCCCCGTTCAGCCCGACCGCTGCGCCTTATCCGGTAACTATCGTCTTGAGTCCAACCCG
GTAAGACACGACTTATCGCCACTGGCAGCAGCCACTGGTAACAGGATTAGCAGAGCGAGGTATGTAGGCG
GTGCTACAGAGTTCTTGAAGTGGTGGCCTAACTACGGCTACACTAGAAGAACAGTATTTGGTATCTGCGC
TCTGCTGAAGCCAGTTACCTTCGGAAAAAGAGTTGGTAGCTCTTGATCCGGCAAACAAACCACCGCTGGT
AGCGGTGGTTTTTTTGTTTGCAAGCAGCAGATTACGCGCAGAAAAAAAGGATCTCAAGAAGATCCTTTGA
TCTTTTCTACGGGGTCTGACGCTCAGTGGAACGAAAACTCACGTTAAGGGATTTTGGTCATGAGATTATC
AAAAAGGATCTTCACCTAGATCCTTTTAAATTAAAAATGAAGTTTTAAATCAATCTAAAGTATATATGAG
TAAACTTGGTCTGACAGTTACCAATGCTTAATCAGTGAGGCACCTATCTCAGCGATCTGTCTATTTCGTT
CATCCATAGTTGCCTGACTCCCCGTCGTGTAGATAACTACGATACGGGAGGGCTTACCATCTGGCCCCAG
TGCTGCAATGATACCGCGAGACCCACGCTCACCGGCTCCAGATTTATCAGCAATAAACCAGCCAGCCGGA
AGGGCCGAGCGCAGAAGTGGTCCTGCAACTTTATCCGCCTCCATCCAGTCTATTAATTGTTGCCGGGAAG
CTAGAGTAAGTAGTTCGCCAGTTAATAGTTTGCGCAACGTTGTTGCCATTGCTACAGGCATCGTGGTGTC
ACGCTCGTCGTTTGGTATGGCTTCATTCAGCTCCGGTTCCCAACGATCAAGGCGAGTTACATGATCCCCC
ATGTTGTGCAAAAAAGCGGTTAGCTCCTTCGGTCCTCCGATCGTTGTCAGAAGTAAGTTGGCCGCAGTGT
TATCACTCATGGTTATGGCAGCACTGCATAATTCTCTTACTGTCATGCCATCCGTAAGATGCTTTTCTGT
GACTGGTGAGTACTCAACCAAGTCATTCTGAGAATAGTGTATGCGGCGACCGAGTTGCTCTTGCCCGGCG
TCAATACGGGATAATACCGCGCCACATAGCAGAACTTTAAAAGTGCTCATCATTGGAAAACGTTCTTCGG
GGCGAAAACTCTCAAGGATCTTACCGCTGTTGAGATCCAGTTCGATGTAACCCACTCGTGCACCCAACTG
ATCTTCAGCATCTTTTACTTTCACCAGCGTTTCTGGGTGAGCAAAAACAGGAAGGCAAAATGCCGCAAAA
AAGGGAATAAGGGCGACACGGAAATGTTGAATACTCATACTCTTCCTTTTTCAATATTATTGAAGCATTT
ATCAGGGTTATTGTCTCATGAGCGGATACATATTTGAATGTATTTAGAAAAATAAACAAATAGGGGTTCC
GCGCACATTTCCCCGAAAAGTGCCACCTGACGTCTAAGAAACCATTATTATCATGACATTAACCTATAAA
AATAGGCGTATCACGAGGCCCTTTCGTCTCGCGCGTTTCGGTGATGACGGTGAAAACCTCTGACACATGC
AGCTCCCGGAGACGGTCACAGCTTGTCTGTAAGCGGATGCCGGGAGCAGACAAGCCCGTCAGGGCGCGTC
AGCGGGTGTTGGCGGGTGTCGGGGCTGGC
Features (pLannotate 1.2.2; 12 found; start..end, strand, type, name):
    101..255     -  CDS            lacZα (fragment): LacZα fragment of β-galactosidase; lacZ fragment
    258..295     -  misc_feature   MCS (fragment): pUC18/19 multiple cloning site
   1069..1087    -  misc_feature   MCS (fragment): pUC18/19 multiple cloning site
   1121..1137    -  protein_bind   lac operator: The lac repressor binds to the lac operator to inhibit transcription in E. coli. This inhibition can be relieved by adding lactose or isopropyl-β-D-thiogalactopyranoside (IPTG). lac repressor encoded by lacI
   1145..1175    -  promoter       lac promoter: promoter for the E. coli lac operon
   1190..1211    -  protein_bind   CAP binding site: CAP binding activates transcription in the presence of cAMP. E. coli catabolite activator protein
   1224..1316    -  CDS            lacI (fragment): lac repressor; lacI; The lac repressor binds to the lac operator to inhibit transcription in E. coli. This inhibition can be relieved by adding lactose or isopropyl-β-D-thiogalactopyranoside (IPTG).
   1499..2087    -  rep_origin     ori: high-copy-number ColE1/pMB1/pBR322/pUC origin of replication
   2258..3118    -  CDS            AmpR: β-lactamase; bla; confers resistance to ampicillin, carbenicillin, and related antibiotics
   3119..3223    -  promoter       AmpR promoter: bla
   3318..3353    +  CDS            rop (fragment): Rop protein, which maintains plasmids at low copy number; rop
   3455..95      +  misc_feature   bom (fragment) (across the origin): basis of mobility region from pBR322
