[The description below was written by a language model from this plasmid's Addgene catalogue record and pLannotate feature annotations shown in this document.]
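Description:
pHTR400syn is a small, high-copy bacterial cloning plasmid built on the pUC18 backbone that carries a synthetic copy of HuluTR400, a tandem repeat family from hop (Humulus lupulus). Although catalogued as a bacterial expression vector, it functions as a carrier for repeat DNA rather than for producing a protein. The sequenced plasmid is 3,459 nt, against a stated empty backbone of 2,686 bp. It replicates in E. coli from the ColE1/pUC-type origin and is selected with ampicillin through the β-lactamase gene and its native bla promoter. Short annotated fragments of lacI, rop and the bom region are ordinary remnants of the pUC/pBR322 lineage and have no functional role here.

The insert itself is not annotated in the feature table, but its position can be inferred. The pUC18/19 multiple cloning site is split into two fragments separated by roughly 770 nt of unannotated sequence, which interrupts the lacZα coding region downstream of the lac promoter, lac operator and CAP binding site. This gap is consistent with the difference between plasmid and backbone sizes. According to the depositor, the insert is a concatenation of three consensus sequences derived from two PacBio long-read clones, and it was produced by commercial gene synthesis; the cloning method and sites used are not recorded.

The stated purpose is cytogenetics. The plasmid provides a renewable, sequence-defined source of the HuluTR400 repeat, presumably as template for labelled probes to locate the repeat family on hop chromosomes, though the record does not describe the probe preparation or hybridisation approach.
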