Addgene plasmid #133465: pHTR400syn
Purpose: Consensus sequence of Hop (Humulus lupulus) tandem repeats for cytogenetics
Depositing lab: Hank Bass. Depositing organization: Florida State University, Tallahassee. Publication: Identification of tandem repeat families from long-read sequences of Humulus lupulus. Easterling KA, Pitra NJ, Morcol TB, Aquino JR, Lopes LG, Bussey KC, Matthews PD, Bass HW. PLoS One. 2020 Jun 5;15(6):e0233971. doi: 10.1371/journal.pone.0233971. eCollection 2020. PubMed 32502183.
Backbone
  Vector backbone: pUC18
  Backbone size w/o insert (bp): 2686
  Vector type: Bacterial Expression
Growth in bacteria
  Bacterial resistance: Ampicillin, 100 μg/mL
  Growth temperature: 37°C
  Growth strain: DH5alpha
  Copy number: High Copy
Gene/Insert
  Gene/Insert name: HuluTR400
  Species: Humulus lupulus (hop)
  Cloning method: Unknown
Resource information
  A portion of this plasmid was derived from a plasmid made by: Synthetic, GenScript
Terms and licenses: Academic/Nonprofit Terms; Industry Terms
Depositor comments: HuluTR400 insert sequence, concatenation of three consensus sequences from two PacBio clones (-15, and two from -1069)
How to cite: pHTR400syn was a gift from Hank Bass (Addgene plasmid # 133465 ; http://n2t.net/addgene:133465 ; RRID:Addgene_133465)
