>Addgene plasmid #133465 | pHTR400syn | depositor partial sequence | sequence record 256461 | >insert_in_pHTR400syn.
ATAAAAATACATTATTAAATATATTCTAATTTGTTTATATTATTGAAAATTTAAAATATATTAATTTATT
TAAACAATACATATATAAAATTTATTTGGGTATGAAATAAGTATAAAAAATATATAATTATTAATACTAC
ATATATTATAATTTTAAATATGAATAAATTAATAAATTATTTATAATTAAATAAATTTATTTCATTTTTA
TAAAAAAGAAAATATTTTAATTTAATAATAGTGATAATTTAAAATAAAAAAATTTATAACATAATTTAGT
GTATCTCTTTAATAATTTTTTAGAGGACATGGTAGGTCGGTTGTGTGGGAAATGACTTCTCATGTGACAT
GGTAGGTCGGTTTGTGTTGAACCGACCTACCATGTCATTTAACATGGTAGGTCGGTTGTGTGAGGAATGA
TTCTCATGTGATCATGGTAGTCGGTTGTGTGGGAACGACCTACCATGTCATTATAAAATATATTATTAAA
TATACTCTAATTTTTTTTTGGATTATTGGAATTTTAAAAATATATTAATTTATTTAAAAATACATATATA
TAATTTATTTGGGTGTGGAATAAGTATTAAATATATATAGTTATTAATATTATATATTATAATTTTTGAA
ATATAAATAAATAAATTATTAATAATTAAAATATAATAATTTAATTTTTATAAATAAGAAAATATTTGAT
TTAATGGTATTTGTGATTTAAAATAAAAGAACTTATTAAAAAATTGTAGAGTATCTCTTTAATAATTTTT
AAA
